Addgene plasmid #182510: C-SWAT GFP
Purpose: C-SWAT compatible vector for C-terminal tagging with GFP
Depositing lab: Rob Mitra. Depositing organization: Washington University in Saint Louis. Publication: A Suite of New Strain Construction Vectors for Gene Expression Knockdown in Budding Yeast. Shively CA, Dong F, Mitra RD. ACS Synth Biol. 2023 Jan 17. doi: 10.1021/acssynbio.2c00547. PubMed 36650116.
Backbone
  Vector backbone: pMaM482
  Total vector size (bp): 7968
  Vector type: Yeast Expression
  Selectable markers: MET/CYS
Growth in bacteria
  Bacterial resistance: Ampicillin, 100 μg/mL
  Growth temperature: 37°C
  Growth strain: DH5alpha
  Copy number: Unknown
Gene/Insert
  Gene/Insert name: GFP
  Tag / fusion protein: GFP (C terminal on backbone)
Terms and licenses: Academic/Nonprofit Terms; Industry Terms: Not Available to Industry
How to cite: C-SWAT GFP was a gift from Rob Mitra (Addgene plasmid # 182510 ; http://n2t.net/addgene:182510 ; RRID:Addgene_182510)
