[The description below was written by a language model from this plasmid's Addgene catalogue record and pLannotate feature annotations shown in this document.]
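Description:
C-SWAT GFP is a yeast donor plasmid built on the pMaM482 backbone and intended for C-terminal tagging of Saccharomyces cerevisiae genes with GFP using the C-SWAT system. In that approach, strains carrying a generic acceptor module at the 3' end of an open reading frame have it exchanged for a new tag cassette supplied by a donor plasmid. The record does not describe the swap mechanism for this plasmid, and the feature table annotates no homology arms or endonuclease sites. The plasmid comes from a suite of budding yeast strain-construction vectors associated with gene expression knockdown work. GFP is the only stated insert.

The annotated sequence shows a pRS/pBluescript-style shuttle architecture. In E. coli the plasmid replicates from a high-copy ColE1/pUC origin and is selected with ampicillin through a full-length AmpR gene; a second, partial AmpR fragment with its own promoter lies next to it. An f1 origin and lacZα, lac promoter/operator, T7, T3 and polylinker remnants are carried over from the parental cloning vector. In yeast, a CEN6/ARS element provides low-copy episomal maintenance. A MET17 (MET15) gene behind a fragment of its own methionine-repressible promoter supplies the MET/CYS auxotrophic marker listed in the catalogue entry.

The payload sits between the polylinker fragments: an Aequorea victoria GFP coding sequence followed by a kanMX cassette, which would allow G418 selection in yeast. No promoter is annotated upstream of GFP, consistent with a tag meant to be fused in frame to an endogenous gene. The catalogue lists a total size of 7,968 bp, whereas the sequenced record is 8,311 nt; the record does not explain this discrepancy.
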