Features (pLannotate 1.2.2; 24 found; start..end, strand, type, name):
    137..184     +  misc_feature   bom (fragment): basis of mobility region from pBR322
    190..206     +  promoter       URA3 promoter (fragment): S. cerevisiae URA3
    207..439     +  promoter       MET17 promoter (fragment): S. cerevisiae MET17; expression is repressed by methionine; MET15; MET25
    440..1774    +  CDS            MET17: O-acetylserine and O-acetylhomoserine sulfhydrylase, required for sulfur amino acid synthesis; S. cerevisiae MET17 MET15; MET25
   1829..1878    +  misc_feature   bom (fragment): basis of mobility region from pBR322
   1906..2334    -  rep_origin     f1 ori (sequence partly withheld): f1 bacteriophage origin of replication; arrow indicates direction of (+) strand synthesis
   2338..2493    -  CDS            lacZα (fragment): LacZα fragment of β-galactosidase; lacZ fragment
   2501..2519    +  promoter       T7 promoter: promoter for bacteriophage T7 RNA polymerase
   2528..2588    -  misc_feature   MCS (fragment): pBluescript multiple cloning site
   2676..3389    +  CDS            GFP: Aequoria victoria green fluorescent protein
   3628..4984    +  gene           kanMX: yeast selectable marker conferring kanamycin resistance (Wach et al., 1994)
   5155..5177    -  misc_feature   MCS (fragment): pBluescript multiple cloning site
   5190..5208    -  promoter       T3 promoter: promoter for bacteriophage T3 RNA polymerase
   5253..5269    -  protein_bind   lac operator: The lac repressor binds to the lac operator to inhibit transcription in E. coli. This inhibition can be relieved by adding lactose or isopropyl-β-D-thiogalactopyranoside (IPTG). lac repressor encoded by lacI
   5277..5307    -  promoter       lac promoter: promoter for the E. coli lac operon
   5322..5343    -  protein_bind   CAP binding site: CAP binding activates transcription in the presence of cAMP. E. coli catabolite activator protein
   5356..5448    -  CDS            lacI (fragment): lac repressor; lacI; The lac repressor binds to the lac operator to inhibit transcription in E. coli. This inhibition can be relieved by adding lactose or isopropyl-β-D-thiogalactopyranoside (IPTG).
   5631..6219    -  rep_origin     ori: high-copy-number ColE1/pMB1/pBR322/pUC origin of replication
   6390..7250    -  CDS            AmpR: β-lactamase; bla; confers resistance to ampicillin, carbenicillin, and related antibiotics
   7251..7355    -  promoter       AmpR promoter: bla
   7383..7598    -  CDS            AmpR (fragment): β-lactamase; bla; confers resistance to ampicillin, carbenicillin, and related antibiotics
   7599..7703    -  promoter       AmpR promoter: bla
   7740..8243    +  misc_feature   CEN/ARS: S. cerevisiae CEN6 centromere fused to an autonomously replicating sequence
   8311..35      +  CDS            rop (fragment) (across the origin): Rop protein, which maintains plasmids at low copy number; rop
>Addgene plasmid #182510 | C-SWAT GFP | addgene full sequence | sequence record 358189 | Addgene NGS Result
TCGCGCGTTTCGGTGATGACGGTGAAAACCTCTGACACATGCAGCTCCCGGAGACGGTCACAGCTTGTCT
GTAAGCGGATGCCGGGAGCAGACAAGCCCGTCAGGGCGCGTCAGCGGGTGTTGGCGGGTGTCGGGGCTGG
CTTAACTATGCGGCATCAGAGCAGATTGTACTGAGAGTGCACCACGCTTTTCAATTCAATTCATCACCAT
CCTCATGAAAACTGTGTAACATAATAACCGAAGTGTCGAAAAGGTGGCACCTTGTCCAATTGAACACGCT
CGATGAAAAAAATAAGATATATATAAGGTTAAGTAAAGCGTCTGTTAGAAAGGAAGTTTTTCCTTTTTCT
TGCTCTCTTGTCTTTTCATCTACTATTTCCTTCGTGTAATACAGGGTCGTCAGATACATAGATACAATTC
TATTACCCCCATCCATACAATGCCATCTCATTTCGATACTGTTCAACTACACGCCGGCCAAGAGAACCCT
GGTGACAATGCTCACAGATCCAGAGCTGTACCAATTTACGCCACCACTTCTTATGTTTTCGAAAACTCTA
AGCATGGTTCGCAATTGTTTGGTCTAGAAGTTCCAGGTTACGTCTATTCCCGTTTCCAAAACCCAACCAG
TAATGTTTTGGAAGAAAGAATTGCTGCCTTAGAAGGTGGTGCTGCTGCTTTGGCTGTTTCCTCCGGTCAA
GCCGCTCAAACCCTTGCCATCCAAGGTTTGGCACACACTGGTGACAACATCGTTTCCACTTCTTACTTAT
ACGGTGGTACTTATAACCAGTTCAAAATCTCGTTCAAAAGATTTGGTATCGAGGCTAGATTTGTTGAAGG
TGACAATCCAGAAGAATTCGAAAAGGTCTTTGATGAAAGAACCAAGGCTGTTTATTTGGAAACCATTGGT
AATCCAAAGTACAATGTTCCGGATTTTGAAAAAATTGTTGCAATTGCTCACAAACACGGTATTCCAGTTG
TCGTTGACAACACATTTGGTGCCGGTGGTTACTTCTGTCAGCCAATTAAATACGGTGCTGATATTGTAAC
ACATTCTGCTACCAAATGGATTGGTGGTCATGGTACTACTATCGGTGGTATTATTGTTGACTCTGGTAAG
TTCCCATGGAAGGACTACCCAGAAAAGTTCCCTCAATTCTCTCAACCTGCCGAAGGATATCACGGTACTA
TCTACAATGAAGCCTACGGTAACTTGGCATACATCGTTCATGTTAGAACTGAACTATTAAGAGATTTGGG
TCCATTGATGAACCCATTTGCCTCTTTCTTGCTACTACAAGGTGTTGAAACATTATCTTTGAGAGCTGAA
AGACACGGTGAAAATGCATTGAAGTTAGCCAAATGGTTAGAACAATCCCCATACGTATCTTGGGTTTCAT
ACCCTGGTTTAGCATCTCATTCTCATCATGAAAATGCTAAGAAGTATCTATCTAACGGTTTCGGTGGTGT
CTTATCTTTCGGTGTAAAAGACTTACCAAATGCCGACAAGGAAACTGACCCATTCGAACTTTCTGGTGCT
CAAGTTGTTGACAATTTAAAGCTTGCCTCTAACTTGGCCAATGTTGGTGATGCCAAGACCTTAGTCATTG
CTCCATACTTCACTACCCACAAACAATTAAATGACAAAGAAAAGTTGGCATCTGGTGTTACCAAGGACTT
AATTCGTGTCTCTGTTGGTATCGAATTTATTGATGACATTATTGCAGACTTCCAGCAATCTTTTGAAACT
GTTTTCGCTGGCCAAAAACCATGAGTGTGCGTGATGAGTTGTAAAATTATGTATAAACCTACTTTCTCTC
ACAAGTACTGCGGTGTGAAATACCGCACAGATGCGTAAGGAGAAAATACCGCATCAGGAAATTGTAAGCG
TTAATATTTTGTTAAAATTCGCGTTAAATTTTTGTTAAATCAGCTCATTTTTTAACCAATAGGCCGAAAT
CGGCAAAATCCCTTATAAATCAAAAGAATAGACCGAGATAGGGT
[37 nt withheld, positions 2005-2041]
AAAGAACGTGGACTCCAACGTCAAAGG
[49 nt withheld, positions 2069-2117]
T
[91 nt withheld, positions 2119-2209]
G
[124 nt withheld, positions 2211-2334]
CCATTCGCCATTCAGGCTGCGCAACTGTTGGGAAGGGCGATCGGTGCGGGCCTCTTCGCTATTACGCCAG
CTGGCGAAAGGGGGATGTGCTGCAAGGCGATTAAGTTGGGTAACGCCAGGGTTTTCCCAGTCACGACGTT
GTAAAACGACGGCCAGTGAGCGCGCGTAATACGACTCACTATAGGGCGAATTGGGTACCGGGCCCCCCCT
CGAGGTCGACGGTATCGATAAGCTTGATATCGAATTCCTGCAGCTATATTACCCTGTTATCCCTACGTAC
GCTGCAGGTCGACGGTGGCGGTTCTGGCGGTGGCGGATCCCGGATCCCCGGGTTAATTAACAGTAAAGGA
GAAGAACTTTTCACTGGAGTTGTCCCAATTCTTGTTGAATTAGATGGTGATGTTAATGGGCACAAATTTT
CTGTCAGTGGAGAGGGTGAAGGTGATGCAACATACGGAAAACTTACCCTTAAATTTATTTGCACTACTGG
AAAACTACCTGTTCCATGGCCAACACTTGTCACTACTTTCACTTATGGTGTTCAATGCTTTTCAAGATAC
CCAGATCATATGAAACGGCATGACTTTTTCAAGAGTGCCATGCCCGAAGGTTATGTACAGGAAAGAACTA
TATTTTTCAAAGATGACGGGAACTACAAGACACGTGCTGAAGTCAAGTTTGAAGGTGATACCCTTGTTAA
TAGAATCGAGTTAAAAGGTATTGATTTTAAAGAAGATGGAAACATTCTTGGACACAAATTGGAATACAAC
TATAACTCACACAATGTATACATCATGGCAGACAAACAAAAGAATGGAATCAAAGTTAACTTCAAAATTA
GACACAACATTGAAGATGGAAGCGTTCAACTAGCAGACCATTATCAACAAAATACTCCAATTGGCGATGG
CCCTGTCCTTTTACCAGACAACCATTACCTGTCCACACAATCTGCCCTTTCGAAAGATCCCAACGAAAAG
AGAGACCACATGGTCCTTCTTGAGTTTGTAACAGCTGCTGGGATTACACATGGCATGGATGAACTATACA
AATAGAGTTCTTCTTTGAGATATCGATTGAACGAGCTCGAATTCATCGATCTATATTACCCTGTTATCCC
TAGCGTAACTATGCCAAATGACAATAAGACACCCAATAGGTCCAGCACTCCCAAGTTTACTAAAAAACCA
GTAACCCCGAATGATAAAATTCCTGAAAGACGGATCCCCGGGTTAATTAAGGCGCGCCAGATCTGTTTAG
CTTGCCTCGTCCCCGCCGGGTCACCCGGCCAGCGACATGGAGGCCCAGAATACCCTCCTTGACAGTCTTG
ACGTGCGCAGCTCAGGGGCATGATGTGACTGTCGCCCGTACATTTAGCCCATACATCCCCATGTATAATC
ATTTGCATCCATACATTTTGATGGCCGCACGGCGCGAAGCAAAAATTACGGCTCCTCGCTGCAGACCTGC
GAGCAGGGAAACGCTCCCCTCACAGACGCGTTGAATTGTCCCCACGCCGCGCCCCTGTAGAGAAATATAA
AAGGTTAGGATTTGCCACTGAGGTTCTTCTTTCATATACTTCCTTTTAAAATCTTGCTAGGATACAGTTC
TCACATCACATCCGAACATAAACAACCATGGGTAAGGAAAAGACTCACGTTTCGAGGCCGCGATTAAATT
CCAACATGGATGCTGATTTATATGGGTATAAATGGGCTCGCGATAATGTCGGGCAATCAGGTGCGACAAT
CTATCGATTGTATGGGAAGCCCGATGCGCCAGAGTTGTTTCTGAAACATGGCAAAGGTAGCGTTGCCAAT
GATGTTACAGATGAGATGGTCAGACTAAACTGGCTGACGGAATTTATGCCTCTTCCGACCATCAAGCATT
TTATCCGTACTCCTGATGATGCATGGTTACTCACCACTGCGATCCCCGGCAAAACAGCATTCCAGGTATT
AGAAGAATATCCTGATTCAGGTGAAAATATTGTTGATGCGCTGGCAGTGTTCCTGCGCCGGTTGCATTCG
ATTCCTGTTTGTAATTGTCCTTTTAACAGCGATCGCGTATTTCGTCTCGCTCAGGCGCAATCACGAATGA
ATAACGGTTTGGTTGATGCGAGTGATTTTGATGACGAGCGTAATGGCTGGCCTGTTGAACAAGTCTGGAA
AGAAATGCATAAGCTTTTGCCATTCTCACCGGATTCAGTCGTCACTCATGGTGATTTCTCACTTGATAAC
CTTATTTTTGACGAGGGGAAATTAATAGGTTGTATTGATGTTGGACGAGTCGGAATCGCAGACCGATACC
AGGATCTTGCCATCCTATGGAACTGCCTCGGTGAGTTTTCTCCTTCATTACAGAAACGGCTTTTTCAAAA
ATATGGTATTGATAATCCTGATATGAATAAATTGCAGTTTCATTTGATGCTCGATGAGTTTTTCTAATCA
GTACTGACAATAAAAAGATTCTTGTTTTCAAGAACTTGTCATTTGTATAGTTTTTTTATATTGTAGTTGT
TCTATTTTAATCAAATGTTAGCGTGATTTATATTTTTTTTCGCCTCGACATCATCTGCCCAGATGCGAAG
TTAAGTGCGCAGAAAGTAATATCATGCGTCAATCGTATGTGAATGCTGGTCGCTATACTGCTGTCGATTC
GATACTAACGCCGCCATCCAGTTTAAACGAGCTCGAATTCTGATGGAAAAAGATTTTCAAGTGAATAAGG
AGATAAAACCGTATTGACTTTTTATCATTCTACAAAAGACCAGTAACGAAGTGTACCCTGCTATATTACC
CTGTTATCCCTAGCGTAACTCGGCCGCCACCGCGGTGGAGCTCCAGCTTTTGTTCCCTTTAGTGAGGGTT
AATTGCGCGCTTGGCGTAATCATGGTCATAGCTGTTTCCTGTGTGAAATTGTTATCCGCTCACAATTCCA
CACAACATACGAGCCGGAAGCATAAAGTGTAAAGCCTGGGGTGCCTAATGAGTGAGCTAACTCACATTAA
TTGCGTTGCGCTCACTGCCCGCTTTCCAGTCGGGAAACCTGTCGTGCCAGCTGCATTAATGAATCGGCCA
ACGCGCGGGGAGAGGCGGTTTGCGTATTGGGCGCTCTTCCGCTTCCTCGCTCACTGACTCGCTGCGCTCG
GTCGTTCGGCTGCGGCGAGCGGTATCAGCTCACTCAAAGGCGGTAATACGGTTATCCACAGAATCAGGGG
ATAACGCAGGAAAGAACATGTGAGCAAAAGGCCAGCAAAAGGCCAGGAACCGTAAAAAGGCCGCGTTGCT
GGCGTTTTTCCATAGGCTCCGCCCCCCTGACGAGCATCACAAAAATCGACGCTCAAGTCAGAGGTGGCGA
AACCCGACAGGACTATAAAGATACCAGGCGTTTCCCCCTGGAAGCTCCCTCGTGCGCTCTCCTGTTCCGA
CCCTGCCGCTTACCGGATACCTGTCCGCCTTTCTCCCTTCGGGAAGCGTGGCGCTTTCTCATAGCTCACG
CTGTAGGTATCTCAGTTCGGTGTAGGTCGTTCGCTCCAAGCTGGGCTGTGTGCACGAACCCCCCGTTCAG
CCCGACCGCTGCGCCTTATCCGGTAACTATCGTCTTGAGTCCAACCCGGTAAGACACGACTTATCGCCAC
TGGCAGCAGCCACTGGTAACAGGATTAGCAGAGCGAGGTATGTAGGCGGTGCTACAGAGTTCTTGAAGTG
GTGGCCTAACTACGGCTACACTAGAAGAACAGTATTTGGTATCTGCGCTCTGCTGAAGCCAGTTACCTTC
GGAAAAAGAGTTGGTAGCTCTTGATCCGGCAAACAAACCACCGCTGGTAGCGGTGGTTTTTTTGTTTGCA
AGCAGCAGATTACGCGCAGAAAAAAAGGATCTCAAGAAGATCCTTTGATCTTTTCTACGGGGTCTGACGC
TCAGTGGAACGAAAACTCACGTTAAGGGATTTTGGTCATGAGATTATCAAAAAGGATCTTCACCTAGATC
CTTTTAAATTAAAAATGAAGTTTTAAATCAATCTAAAGTATATATGAGTAAACTTGGTCTGACAGTTACC
AATGCTTAATCAGTGAGGCACCTATCTCAGCGATCTGTCTATTTCGTTCATCCATAGTTGCCTGACTCCC
CGTCGTGTAGATAACTACGATACGGGAGGGCTTACCATCTGGCCCCAGTGCTGCAATGATACCGCGAGAC
CCACGCTCACCGGCTCCAGATTTATCAGCAATAAACCAGCCAGCCGGAAGGGCCGAGCGCAGAAGTGGTC
CTGCAACTTTATCCGCCTCCATCCAGTCTATTAATTGTTGCCGGGAAGCTAGAGTAAGTAGTTCGCCAGT
TAATAGTTTGCGCAACGTTGTTGCCATTGCTACAGGCATCGTGGTGTCACGCTCGTCGTTTGGTATGGCT
TCATTCAGCTCCGGTTCCCAACGATCAAGGCGAGTTACATGATCCCCCATGTTGTGCAAAAAAGCGGTTA
GCTCCTTCGGTCCTCCGATCGTTGTCAGAAGTAAGTTGGCCGCAGTGTTATCACTCATGGTTATGGCAGC
ACTGCATAATTCTCTTACTGTCATGCCATCCGTAAGATGCTTTTCTGTGACTGGTGAGTACTCAACCAAG
TCATTCTGAGAATAGTGTATGCGGCGACCGAGTTGCTCTTGCCCGGCGTCAATACGGGATAATACCGCGC
CACATAGCAGAACTTTAAAAGTGCTCATCATTGGAAAACGTTCTTCGGGGCGAAAACTCTCAAGGATCTT
ACCGCTGTTGAGATCCAGTTCGATGTAACCCACTCGTGCACCCAACTGATCTTCAGCATCTTTTACTTTC
ACCAGCGTTTCTGGGTGAGCAAAAACAGGAAGGCAAAATGCCGCAAAAAAGGGAATAAGGGCGACACGGA
AATGTTGAATACTCATACTCTTCCTTTTTCAATATTATTGAAGCATTTATCAGGGTTATTGTCTCATGAG
CGGATACATATTTGAATGTATTTAGAAAAATAAACAAATAGGGGTTCCGCGCACATTTCCCCGAAAAGTG
CCACCTGAAACTTTAAAAGTGCTCATCATTGGAAAACGTTCTTCGGGGCGAAAACTCTCAAGGATCTTAC
CGCTGTTGAGATCCAGTTCGATGTAACCCACTCGTGCACCCAACTGATCTTCAGCATCTTTTACTTTCAC
CAGCGTTTCTGGGTGAGCAAAAACAGGAAGGCAAAATGCCGCAAAAAAGGGAATAAGGGCGACACGGAAA
TGTTGAATACTCATACTCTTCCTTTTTCAATATTATTGAAGCATTTATCAGGGTTATTGTCTCATGAGCG
GATACATATTTGAATGTATTTAGAAAAATAAACAAATAGGGGTTCCGCGCACATTTCCCCGAAAAGTGCC
ACCTGGGTCCTTTTCATCACGTGCTATAAAAATAATTATAATTTAAATTTTTTAATATAAATATATAAAT
TAAAAATAGAAAGTAAAAAAAGAAATTAAAGAAAAAATAGTTTTTGTTTTCCGAAGATGTAAAAGACTCT
AGGGGGATCGCCAACAAATACTACCTTTTATCTTGCTCTTCCTGCTCTCAGGTATTAATGCCGAATTGTT
TCATCTTGTCTGTGTAGAAGACCACACACGAAAATCCTGTGATTTTACATTTTACTTATCGTTAATCGAA
TGTATATCTATTTAATCTGCTTTTCTTGTCTAATAAATATATATGTAAAGTACGCTTTTTGTTGAAATTT
TTTAAACCTTTGTTTATTTTTTTTTCTTCATTCCGTAACTCTTCTACCTTCTTTATTTACTTTCTAAAAT
CCAAATACAAAACATAAAAATAAATAAACACAGAGTAAATTCCCAAATTATTCCATCATTAAAAGATACG
AGGCGCGTGTAAGTTACAGGCAAGCGATCCGTCTAAGAAACCATTATTATCATGACATTAACCTATAAAA
ATAGGCGTATCACGAGGCCCTTTCGTC
